>Addgene plasmid #128114 | AcrIIC1X* (AcrIIC1X-mCherry chimera) | depositor full sequence | sequence record 245455 | AcrIIC1X* (AcrIIC1X-mCherry chimera) sequence 4925 bps
TAGTTATTAATAGTAATCAATTACGGGGTCATTAGTTCATAGCCCATATATGGAGTTCCGCGTTACATAA
CTTACGGTAAATGGCCCGCCTGGCTGACCGCCCAACGACCCCCGCCCATTGACGTCAATAATGACGTATG
TTCCCATAGTAACGCCAATAGGGACTTTCCATTGACGTCAATGGGTGGAGTATTTACGGTAAACTGCCCA
CTTGGCAGTACATCAAGTGTATCATATGCCAAGTACGCCCCCTATTGACGTCAATGACGGTAAATGGCCC
GCCTGGCATTATGCCCAGTACATGACCTTATGGGACTTTCCTACTTGGCAGTACATCTACGTATTAGTCA
TCGCTATTACCATGGTGATGCGGTTTTGGCAGTACATCAATGGGCGTGGATAGCGGTTTGACTCACGGGG
ATTTCCAAGTCTCCACCCCATTGACGTCAATGGGAGTTTGTTTTGGCACCAAAATCAACGGGACTTTCCA
AAATGTCGTAACAACTCCGCCCCATTGACGCAAATGGGCGGTAGGCGTGTACGGTGGGAGGTCTATATAA
GCAGAGCTGGTTTAGTGAACCGTCAGATCCGCTAGCGCCACCATGGCATTCAAAACGTACAAGATAGGCA
AAAACGCTGGGTACCAGGGGTGTGGTCTGTGCCTCGCTGCGATCAGCGAGAATGAGGCTATCAAGGTCAA
ATACTTGCGCGACATCTGCCCGGACTACGATGGCGACGACAAAATCGAAGATTGGTTGAGGTGGGGGACG
GATTCTCGCGTTAAGGCCGCTGCGCTTGAAATGGAGCAATATGGCTCCGGCGTGAGCAAGGGCGAGGAGG
ATAACATGGCCATCATCAAGGAGTTCATGCGCTTCAAGGTGCACATGGAGGGCTCCGTGAACGGCCACGA
GTTCGAGATCGAGGGCGAGGGCGAGGGCCGCCCCTACGAGGGCACCCAGACCGCCAAGCTGAAGGTGACC
AAGGGTGGCCCCCTGCCCTTCGCCTGGGACATCCTGTCCCCTCAGTTCATGTACGGCTCCAAGGCCTACG
TGAAGCACCCCGCCGACATCCCCGACTACTTGAAGCTGTCCTTCCCCGAGGGCTTCAAGTGGGAGCGCGT
GATGAACTTCGAGGACGGCGGCGTGGTGACCGTGACCCAGGACTCCTCCCTGCAGGACGGCGAGTTCATC
TACAAGGTGAAGCTGCGCGGCACCAACTTCCCCTCCGACGGCCCCGTAATGCAGAAGAAGACCATGGGCT
GGGAGGCCTCCTCCGAGCGGATGTACCCCGAGGACGGCGCCCTGAAGGGCGAGATCAAGCAGAGGCTGAA
GCTGAAGGACGGCGGCCACTACGACGCTGAGGTCAAGACCACCTACAAGGCCAAGAAGCCCGTGCAGCTG
CCCGGCGCCTACAACGTCAACATCAAGTTGGACATCACCTCCCACAACGAGGACTACACCATCGTGGAAC
AGTACGAACGCGCCGAGGGCCGCCACTCCACCGGCGGCATGGACGAGCTGTACAAGGGCTCCGGCGCCTA
CACATCCGTCGGTATGGCGTCCTGTTGGGAGTTCGTTGAGTTGTGACTCGAGCGGCCGCGACTCTAGATC
ATAATCAGCCATACCACATTTGTAGAGGTTTTACTTGCTTTAAAAAACCTCCCACACCTCCCCCTGAACC
TGAAACATAAAATGAATGCAATTGTTGTTGTTAACTTGTTTATTGCAGCTTATAATGGTTACAAATAAAG
CAATAGCATCACAAATTTCACAAATAAAGCATTTTTTTCACTGCATTCTAGTTGTGGTTTGTCCAAACTC
ATCAATGTATCTTAAGGCGTAAATTGTAAGCGTTAATATTTTGTTAAAATTCGCGTTAAATTTTTGTTAA
ATCAGCTCATTTTTTAACCAATAGGCCGAAATCGGCAAAATCCCTTATAAATCAAAAGAATAGACCGAGA
TAGGGT
[37 nt withheld, positions 1967-2003]
AAAGAACGTGGACTCCAACGTCAAAGG
[49 nt withheld, positions 2031-2079]
T
[91 nt withheld, positions 2081-2171]
G
[124 nt withheld, positions 2173-2296]
CAGGTGGCACTTTTCGGGGAAATGTGCGCGGAACCCCTATTTGTTTATTTTTCTAAATACATTCAAATAT
GTATCCGCTCATGAGACAATAACCCTGATAAATGCTTCAATAATATTGAAAAAGGAAGAGTCCTGAGGCG
GAAAGAACCAGCTGTGGAATGTGTGTCAGTTAGGGTGTGGAAAGTCCCCAGGCTCCCCAGCAGGCAGAAG
TATGCAAAGCATGCATCTCAATTAGTCAGCAACCAGGTGTGGAAAGTCCCCAGGCTCCCCAGCAGGCAGA
AGTATGCAAAGCATGCATCTCAATTAGTCAGCAACCATAGTCCCGCCCCTAACTCCGCCCATCCCGCCCC
TAACTCCGCCCAGTTCCGCCCATTCTCCGCCCCATGGCTGACTAATTTTTTTTATTTATGCAGAGGCCGA
GGCCGCCTCGGCCTCTGAGCTATTCCAGAAGTAGTGAGGAGGCTTTTTTGGAGGCCTAGGCTTTTGCAAA
GATCGATCAAGAGACAGGATGAGGATCGTTTCGCATGATTGAACAAGATGGATTGCACGCAGGTTCTCCG
GCCGCTTGGGTGGAGAGGCTATTCGGCTATGACTGGGCACAACAGACAATCGGCTGCTCTGATGCCGCCG
TGTTCCGGCTGTCAGCGCAGGGGCGCCCGGTTCTTTTTGTCAAGACCGACCTGTCCGGTGCCCTGAATGA
ACTGCAAGACGAGGCAGCGCGGCTATCGTGGCTGGCCACGACGGGCGTTCCTTGCGCAGCTGTGCTCGAC
GTTGTCACTGAAGCGGGAAGGGACTGGCTGCTATTGGGCGAAGTGCCGGGGCAGGATCTCCTGTCATCTC
ACCTTGCTCCTGCCGAGAAAGTATCCATCATGGCTGATGCAATGCGGCGGCTGCATACGCTTGATCCGGC
TACCTGCCCATTCGACCACCAAGCGAAACATCGCATCGAGCGAGCACGTACTCGGATGGAAGCCGGTCTT
GTCGATCAGGATGATCTGGACGAAGAGCATCAGGGGCTCGCGCCAGCCGAACTGTTCGCCAGGCTCAAGG
CGAGCATGCCCGACGGCGAGGATCTCGTCGTGACCCATGGCGATGCCTGCTTGCCGAATATCATGGTGGA
AAATGGCCGCTTTTCTGGATTCATCGACTGTGGCCGGCTGGGTGTGGCGGACCGCTATCAGGACATAGCG
TTGGCTACCCGTGATATTGCTGAAGAGCTTGGCGGCGAATGGGCTGACCGCTTCCTCGTGCTTTACGGTA
TCGCCGCTCCCGATTCGCAGCGCATCGCCTTCTATCGCCTTCTTGACGAGTTCTTCTGAGCGGGACTCTG
GGGTTCGAAATGACCGACCAAGCGACGCCCAACCTGCCATCACGAGATTTCGATTCCACCGCCGCCTTCT
ATGAAAGGTTGGGCTTCGGAATCGTTTTCCGGGACGCCGGCTGGATGATCCTCCAGCGCGGGGATCTCAT
GCTGGAGTTCTTCGCCCACCCTAGGGGGAGGCTAACTGAAACACGGAAGGAGACAATACCGGAAGGAACC
CGCGCTATGACGGCAATAAAAAGACAGAATAAAACGCACGGTGTTGGGTCGTTTGTTCATAAACGCGGGG
TTCGGTCCCAGGGCTGGCACTCTGTCGATACCCCACCGAGACCCCATTGGGGCCAATACGCCCGCGTTTC
TTCCTTTTCCCCACCCCACCCCCCAAGTTCGGGTGAAGGCCCAGGGCTCGCAGCCAACGTCGGGGCGGCA
GGCCCTGCCATAGCCTCAGGTTACTCATATATACTTTAGATTGATTTAAAACTTCATTTTTAATTTAAAA
GGATCTAGGTGAAGATCCTTTTTGATAATCTCATGACCAAAATCCCTTAACGTGAGTTTTCGTTCCACTG
AGCGTCAGACCCCGTAGAAAAGATCAAAGGATCTTCTTGAGATCCTTTTTTTCTGCGCGTAATCTGCTGC
TTGCAAACAAAAAAACCACCGCTACCAGCGGTGGTTTGTTTGCCGGATCAAGAGCTACCAACTCTTTTTC
CGAAGGTAACTGGCTTCAGCAGAGCGCAGATACCAAATACTGTCCTTCTAGTGTAGCCGTAGTTAGGCCA
CCACTTCAAGAACTCTGTAGCACCGCCTACATACCTCGCTCTGCTAATCCTGTTACCAGTGGCTGCTGCC
AGTGGCGATAAGTCGTGTCTTACCGGGTTGGACTCAAGACGATAGTTACCGGATAAGGCGCAGCGGTCGG
GCTGAACGGGGGGTTCGTGCACACAGCCCAGCTTGGAGCGAACGACCTACACCGAACTGAGATACCTACA
GCGTGAGCTATGAGAAAGCGCCACGCTTCCCGAAGGGAGAAAGGCGGACAGGTATCCGGTAAGCGGCAGG
GTCGGAACAGGAGAGCGCACGAGGGAGCTTCCAGGGGGAAACGCCTGGTATCTTTATAGTCCTGTCGGGT
TTCGCCACCTCTGACTTGAGCGTCGATTTTTGTGATGCTCGTCAGGGGGGCGGAGCCTATGGAAAAACGC
CAGCAACGCGGCCTTTTTACGGTTCCTGGCCTTTTGCTGGCCTTTTGCTCACATGTTCTTTCCTGCGTTA
TCCCCTGATTCTGTGGATAACCGTATTACCGCCATGCAT
Features (pLannotate 1.2.2; 13 found; start..end, strand, type, name):
     61..364     +  enhancer       CMV enhancer: human cytomegalovirus immediate early enhancer
    365..568     +  promoter       CMV promoter: human cytomegalovirus (CMV) immediate early promoter
    822..1526    +  CDS            mCherry: mCherry is a basic (constitutively fluorescent) red fluorescent protein published in 2004, derived from Discosoma sp.. It is reported to be a very rapidly-maturing monomer with low acid sensitivity.
   1607..1690    +  CDS            large T antigen (fragment): large T antigen from SV40 (simian virus 40)
   1713..1834    +  polyA_signal   SV40 poly(A) signal: SV40 polyadenylation signal
   1868..2296    -  rep_origin     f1 ori (sequence partly withheld): f1 bacteriophage origin of replication; arrow indicates direction of (+) strand synthesis
   2323..2427    +  promoter       AmpR promoter: bla
   2429..2786    +  promoter       SV40 promoter: SV40 enhancer and early promoter
   2821..3615    +  CDS            NeoR/KanR: aminoglycoside phosphotransferase from Tn5; aph(3')-II (or nptII); confers resistance to neomycin, kanamycin, and G418 (Geneticin®)
   3636..3788    +  CDS            ble (fragment): BLE_KLEPN - Experimental evidence at protein level: Swiss-Prot protein existence level 1. Binding protein with a strong affinity to the bleomycin family of antibiotics. Binds to CL990; an antimitotic-antibiotic compound. From Klebsiella pneumoniae.
   3847..3894    +  polyA_signal   HSV TK poly(A) signal: herpes simplex virus thymidine kinase polyadenylation signal (Cole and Stacy, 1985)
   3985..4001    -  polyA_signal   bGH poly(A) signal (fragment): bovine growth hormone polyadenylation signal
   4223..4811    +  rep_origin     ori: high-copy-number ColE1/pMB1/pBR322/pUC origin of replication
