>Addgene plasmid #128114 | AcrIIC1X* (AcrIIC1X-mCherry chimera) | addgene full sequence | sequence record 249192 | Addgene NGS Result
TAGTTATTAATAGTAATCAATTACGGGGTCATTAGTTCATAGCCCATATATGGAGTTCCGCGTTACATAA
CTTACGGTAAATGGCCCGCCTGGCTGACCGCCCAACGACCCCCGCCCATTGACGTCAATAATGACGTATG
TTCCCATAGTAACGCCAATAGGGACTTTCCATTGACGTCAATGGGTGGAGTATTTACGGTAAACTGCCCA
CTTGGCAGTACATCAAGTGTATCATATGCCAAGTACGCCCCCTATTGACGTCAATGACGGTAAATGGCCC
GCCTGGCATTATGCCCAGTACATGACCTTATGGGACTTTCCTACTTGGCAGTACATCTACGTATTAGTCA
TCGCTATTACCATGGTGATGCGGTTTTGGCAGTACATCAATGGGCGTGGATAGCGGTTTGACTCACGGGG
ATTTCCAAGTCTCCACCCCATTGACGTCAATGGGAGTTTGTTTTGGCACCAAAATCAACGGGACTTTCCA
AAATGTCGTAACAACTCCGCCCCATTGACGCAAATGGGCGGTAGGCGTGTACGGTGGGAGGTCTATATAA
GCAGAGCTGGTTTAGTGAACCGTCAGATCCGCTAGCGCCACCATGGCATTCAAAACGTACAAGATAGGCA
AAAACGCTGGGTACCAGGGGTGTGGTCTGTGCCTCGCTGCGATCAGCGAGAATGAGGCTATCAAGGTCAA
ATACTTGCGCGACATCTGCCCGGACTACGATGGCGACGACAAAATCGAAGATTGGTTGAGGTGGGGGACG
GATTCTCGCGTTAAGGCCGCTGCGCTTGAAATGGAGCAATATGGCTCCGGCGTGAGCAAGGGCGAGGAGG
ATAACATGGCCATCATCAAGGAGTTCATGCGCTTCAAGGTGCACATGGAGGGCTCCGTGAACGGCCACGA
GTTCGAGATCGAGGGCGAGGGCGAGGGCCGCCCCTACGAGGGCACCCAGACCGCCAAGCTGAAGGTGACC
AAGGGTGGCCCCCTGCCCTTCGCCTGGGACATCCTGTCCCCTCAGTTCATGTACGGCTCCAAGGCCTACG
TGAAGCACCCCGCCGACATCCCCGACTACTTGAAGCTGTCCTTCCCCGAGGGCTTCAAGTGGGAGCGCGT
GATGAACTTCGAGGACGGCGGCGTGGTGACCGTGACCCAGGACTCCTCCCTGCAGGACGGCGAGTTCATC
TACAAGGTGAAGCTGCGCGGCACCAACTTCCCCTCCGACGGCCCCGTAATGCAGAAGAAGACCATGGGCT
GGGAGGCCTCCTCCGAGCGGATGTACCCCGAGGACGGCGCCCTGAAGGGCGAGATCAAGCAGAGGCTGAA
GCTGAAGGACGGCGGCCACTACGACGCTGAGGTCAAGACCACCTACAAGGCCAAGAAGCCCGTGCAGCTG
CCCGGCGCCTACAACGTCAACATCAAGTTGGACATCACCTCCCACAACGAGGACTACACCATCGTGGAAC
AGTACGAACGCGCCGAGGGCCGCCACTCCACCGGCGGCATGGACGAGCTGTACAAGGGCTCCGGCGCCTA
CACATCCGTCGGTATGGCGTCCTGTTGGGAGTTCGTTGAGTTGTGACTCGAGCGGCCGCGACTCTAGATC
ATAATCAGCCATACCACATTTGTAGAGGTTTTACTTGCTTTAAAAAACCTCCCACACCTCCCCCTGAACC
TGAAACATAAAATGAATGCAATTGTTGTTGTTAACTTGTTTATTGCAGCTTATAATGGTTACAAATAAAG
CAATAGCATCACAAATTTCACAAATAAAGCATTTTTTTCACTGCATTCTAGTTGTGGTTTGTCCAAACTC
ATCAATGTATCTTAAGGCGTAAATTGTAAGCGTTAATATTTTGTTAAAATTCGCGTTAAATTTTTGTTAA
ATCAGCTCATTTTTTAACCAATAGGCCGAAATCGGCAAAATCCCTTATAAATCAAAAGAATAGACCGAGA
TAGGGT
[37 nt withheld, positions 1967-2003]
AAAGAACGTGGACTCCAACGTCAAAGG
[49 nt withheld, positions 2031-2079]
T
[91 nt withheld, positions 2081-2171]
G
[124 nt withheld, positions 2173-2296]
CAGGTGGCACTTTTCGGGGAAATGTGCGCGGAACCCCTATTTGTTTATTTTTCTAAATACATTCAAATAT
GTATCCGCTCATGAGACAATAACCCTGATAAATGCTTCAATAATATTGAAAAAGGAAGAGTCCTGAGGCG
GAAAGAACCAGCTGTGGAATGTGTGTCAGTTAGGGTGTGGAAAGTCCCCAGGCTCCCCAGCAGGCAGAAG
TATGCAAAGCATGCATCTCAATTAGTCAGCAACCAGGTGTGGAAAGTCCCCAGGCTCCCCAGCAGGCAGA
AGTATGCAAAGCATGCATCTCAATTAGTCAGCAACCATAGTCCCGCCCCTAACTCCGCCCATCCCGCCCC
TAACTCCGCCCAGTTCCGCCCATTCTCCGCCCCATGGCTGACTAATTTTTTTTATTTATGCAGAGGCCGA
GGCCGCCTCGGCCTCTGAGCTATTCCAGAAGTAGTGAGGAGGCTTTTTTGGAGGCCTAGGCTTTTGCAAA
GATCGATCAAGAGACAGGATGAGGATCGTTTCGCATGATTGAACAAGATGGATTGCACGCAGGTTCTCCG
GCCGCTTGGGTGGAGAGGCTATTCGGCTATGACTGGGCACAACAGACAATCGGCTGCTCTGATGCCGCCG
TGTTCCGGCTGTCAGCGCAGGGGCGCCCGGTTCTTTTTGTCAAGACCGACCTGTCCGGTGCCCTGAATGA
ACTGCAAGACGAGGCAGCGCGGCTATCGTGGCTGGCCACGACGGGCGTTCCTTGCGCAGCTGTGCTCGAC
GTTGTCACTGAAGCGGGAAGGGACTGGCTGCTATTGGGCGAAGTGCCGGGGCAGGATCTCCTGTCATCTC
ACCTTGCTCCTGCCGAGAAAGTATCCATCATGGCTGATGCAATGCGGCGGCTGCATACGCTTGATCCGGC
TACCTGCCCATTCGACCACCAAGCGAAACATCGCATCGAGCGAGCACGTACTCGGATGGAAGCCGGTCTT
GTCGATCAGGATGATCTGGACGAAGAGCATCAGGGGCTCGCGCCAGCCGAACTGTTCGCCAGGCTCAAGG
CGAGCATGCCCGACGGCGAGGATCTCGTCGTGACCCATGGCGATGCCTGCTTGCCGAATATCATGGTGGA
AAATGGCCGCTTTTCTGGATTCATCGACTGTGGCCGGCTGGGTGTGGCGGACCGCTATCAGGACATAGCG
TTGGCTACCCGTGATATTGCTGAAGAGCTTGGCGGCGAATGGGCTGACCGCTTCCTCGTGCTTTACGGTA
TCGCCGCTCCCGATTCGCAGCGCATCGCCTTCTATCGCCTTCTTGACGAGTTCTTCTGAGCGGGACTCTG
GGGTTCGAAATGACCGACCAAGCGACGCCCAACCTGCCATCACGAGATTTCGATTCCACCGCCGCCTTCT
ATGAAAGGTTGGGCTTCGGAATCGTTTTCCGGGACGCCGGCTGGATGATCCTCCAGCGCGGGGATCTCAT
GCTGGAGTTCTTCGCCCACCCTAGGGGGAGGCTAACTGAAACACGGAAGGAGACAATACCGGAAGGAACC
CGCGCTATGACGGCAATAAAAAGACAGAATAAAACGCACGGTGTTGGGTCGTTTGTTCATAAACGCGGGG
TTCGGTCCCAGGGCTGGCACTCTGTCGATACCCCACCGAGACCCCATTGGGGCCAATACGCCCGCGTTTC
TTCCTTTTCCCCACCCCACCCCCCAAGTTCGGGTGAAGGCCCAGGGCTCGCAGCCAACGTCGGGGCGGCA
GGCCCTGCCATAGCCTCAGGTTACTCATATATACTTTAGATTGATTTAAAACTTCATTTTTAATTTAAAA
GGATCTAGGTGAAGATCCTTTTTGATAATCTCATGACCAAAATCCCTTAACGTGAGTTTTCGTTCCACTG
AGCGTCAGACCCCGTAGAAAAGATCAAAGGATCTTCTTGAGATCCTTTTTTTCTGCGCGTAATCTGCTGC
TTGCAAACAAAAAAACCACCGCTACCAGCGGTGGTTTGTTTGCCGGATCAAGAGCTACCAACTCTTTTTC
CGAAGGTAACTGGCTTCAGCAGAGCGCAGATACCAAATACTGTTCTTCTAGTGTAGCCGTAGTTAGGCCA
CCACTTCAAGAACTCTGTAGCACCGCCTACATACCTCGCTCTGCTAATCCTGTTACCAGTGGCTGCTGCC
AGTGGCGATAAGTCGTGTCTTACCGGGTTGGACTCAAGACGATAGTTACCGGATAAGGCGCAGCGGTCGG
GCTGAACGGGGGGTTCGTGCACACAGCCCAGCTTGGAGCGAACGACCTACACCGAACTGAGATACCTACA
GCGTGAGCTATGAGAAAGCGCCACGCTTCCCGAAGGGAGAAAGGCGGACAGGTATCCGGTAAGCGGCAGG
GTCGGAACAGGAGAGCGCACGAGGGAGCTTCCAGGGGGAAACGCCTGGTATCTTTATAGTCCTGTCGGGT
TTCGCCACCTCTGACTTGAGCGTCGATTTTTGTGATGCTCGTCAGGGGGGCGGAGCCTATGGAAAAACGC
CAGCAACGCGGCCTTTTTACGGTTCCTGGCCTTTTGCTGGCCTTTTGCTCACATGTTCTTTCCTGCGTTA
TCCCCTGATTCTGTGGATAACCGTATTACCGCCATGCAT
Features (pLannotate 1.2.2; 13 found; start..end, strand, type, name):
     61..364     +  enhancer       CMV enhancer: human cytomegalovirus immediate early enhancer
    365..568     +  promoter       CMV promoter: human cytomegalovirus (CMV) immediate early promoter
    822..1526    +  CDS            mCherry: mCherry is a basic (constitutively fluorescent) red fluorescent protein published in 2004, derived from Discosoma sp.. It is reported to be a very rapidly-maturing monomer with low acid sensitivity.
   1607..1690    +  CDS            large T antigen (fragment): large T antigen from SV40 (simian virus 40)
   1713..1834    +  polyA_signal   SV40 poly(A) signal: SV40 polyadenylation signal
   1868..2296    -  rep_origin     f1 ori (sequence partly withheld): f1 bacteriophage origin of replication; arrow indicates direction of (+) strand synthesis
   2323..2427    +  promoter       AmpR promoter: bla
   2429..2786    +  promoter       SV40 promoter: SV40 enhancer and early promoter
   2821..3615    +  CDS            NeoR/KanR: aminoglycoside phosphotransferase from Tn5; aph(3')-II (or nptII); confers resistance to neomycin, kanamycin, and G418 (Geneticin®)
   3636..3788    +  CDS            ble (fragment): BLE_KLEPN - Experimental evidence at protein level: Swiss-Prot protein existence level 1. Binding protein with a strong affinity to the bleomycin family of antibiotics. Binds to CL990; an antimitotic-antibiotic compound. From Klebsiella pneumoniae.
   3847..3894    +  polyA_signal   HSV TK poly(A) signal: herpes simplex virus thymidine kinase polyadenylation signal (Cole and Stacy, 1985)
   3985..4001    -  polyA_signal   bGH poly(A) signal (fragment): bovine growth hormone polyadenylation signal
   4223..4811    +  rep_origin     ori: high-copy-number ColE1/pMB1/pBR322/pUC origin of replication
