[The description below was written by a language model from this plasmid's Addgene catalogue record and pLannotate feature annotations shown in this document.]
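Description:
AcrIIC1X* (AcrIIC1X-mCherry chimera) is a mammalian expression plasmid built on the pmCherry-N1 backbone that encodes an engineered anti-CRISPR protein. The insert is AcrIIC1 carrying three substitutions (N3F, D15Q and A48I) joined to the red fluorescent protein mCherry. Transcription is driven by the human cytomegalovirus immediate-early enhancer and promoter and terminated by an SV40 polyadenylation signal. The automated feature table annotates the mCherry coding sequence but not the AcrIIC1 portion. The roughly 250-nucleotide unannotated stretch between the CMV promoter and mCherry presumably holds anti-CRISPR sequence, though the exact topology of the chimera (simple terminal fusion or insertion) cannot be determined from the record. A short fragment matching SV40 large T antigen lies just downstream of mCherry; the record does not explain its role.

The rest of the 4.9 kb plasmid is standard for this vector family. A high-copy ColE1/pUC-type origin supports propagation in E. coli, and an f1 origin is also present. A single NeoR/KanR (Tn5 aminoglycoside phosphotransferase) gene is placed behind tandem bacterial (bla) and SV40 early promoters and followed by an HSV TK polyadenylation signal. It therefore confers kanamycin resistance in bacteria and could allow G418 selection in mammalian cells. The small ble and bGH poly(A) fragments appear to be residual backbone sequence.

According to the record, the expressed fusion potently inhibits both Neisseria meningitidis Cas9 and Staphylococcus aureus Cas9. The plasmid is thus a tool for switching off or tuning genome editing by these orthologues in transfected mammalian cells, within work on computationally designed anti-CRISPR proteins with improved potency. The mCherry moiety should also give a red fluorescence readout of expression.
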