Addgene plasmid #128114: AcrIIC1X* (AcrIIC1X-mCherry chimera)
Purpose: Expresses AcrIIC1(N3F/D15Q/A48I) fused to mCherry; mediates potent inhibition of both, N. meningitidis as well as S. aureus Cas9
Depositing lab: Dominik Niopek. Depositing organization: Universitaet Heidelberg. Publication: Computational design of anti-CRISPR proteins with improved inhibition potency. Mathony J, Harteveld Z, Schmelas C, Upmeier Zu Belzen J, Aschenbrenner S, Sun W, Hoffmann MD, Stengl C, Scheck A, Georgeon S, Rosset S, Wang Y, Grimm D, Eils R, Correia BE, Niopek D. Nat Chem Biol. 2020 Apr 13. pii: 10.1038/s41589-020-0518-9. doi: 10.1038/s41589-020-0518-9. PubMed 32284602.
Backbone
  Vector backbone: pmCherry-N1
  Vector type: Mammalian Expression, CRISPR, Synthetic Biology
Growth in bacteria
  Bacterial resistance: Kanamycin, 50 μg/mL
  Growth temperature: 37°C
  Growth strain: DH5alpha
  Copy number: High Copy
Gene/Insert
  Gene/Insert name: AcrX* (AcrIIC1 N3F/D15Q/A48I fused to mCherry)
  Promoter: CMV
  Cloning method: Unknown
  Sequencing primers: 5′ CMV-fw
Terms and licenses: Academic/Nonprofit Terms; Industry Terms: Not Available to Industry
How to cite: AcrIIC1X* (AcrIIC1X-mCherry chimera) was a gift from Dominik Niopek (Addgene plasmid # 128114 ; http://n2t.net/addgene:128114 ; RRID:Addgene_128114)
